Addgene plasmid #53910: CSTB_pCSdest
Depositing lab: Roger Reeves. Depositing organization: Johns Hopkins University and School of Medicine. Publication: Survey of Human Chromosome 21 Gene Expression Effects on Early Development in Danio rerio. Edie S, Zaghloul NA, Leitch CC, Klinedinst DK, Lebron J, Thole JF, McCallion AS, Katsanis N, Reeves RH. G3 (Bethesda). 2018 Jul 2;8(7):2215-2223. doi: 10.1534/g3.118.200144. PubMed 29760202.
Backbone
  Vector backbone: pCSDest
  Backbone manufacturer: Lawson Lab (Addgene Plasmid 22423)
  Backbone size w/o insert (bp): 4095
  Vector type: Mammalian Expression
Growth in bacteria
  Bacterial resistance: Ampicillin, 100 μg/mL
  Growth temperature: 37°C
  Growth strain: Top10
  Copy number: High Copy
Gene/Insert
  Gene/Insert name: CSTB
  Species: H. sapiens (human)
  Insert size (bp): 297
  Entrez Gene: CSTB (a.k.a. CPI-B, CST6, EPM1, EPM1A, PME, STFB, ULD)
  Promoter: SP6 and CMV
  Cloning method: Gateway Cloning
  Sequencing primers: 5′ CMV-F; 3′ EBV-Rev
Terms and licenses: Academic/Nonprofit Terms; Industry Terms
Depositor comments: NM_000100
How to cite: CSTB_pCSdest was a gift from Roger Reeves (Addgene plasmid # 53910 ; http://n2t.net/addgene:53910 ; RRID:Addgene_53910)
