[The description below was written by a language model from this plasmid's Addgene catalogue record.]
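Description:
CSTB_pCSdest is a Gateway-derived expression clone in which the human CSTB coding sequence (cystatin B, also known as stefin B; the gene associated with EPM1 progressive myoclonic epilepsy) has been recombined into the pCSDest destination vector, a Gateway-adapted member of the pCS2-type family. The insert is about 297 bp, consistent with the short open reading frame of this small cysteine protease inhibitor, and the depositor ties it to the human CSTB reference transcript. The backbone is about 4.1 kb without the insert. The plasmid is maintained in E. coli as a high-copy construct under ampicillin selection. No epitope tags or fusion partners are listed in the record, and no feature table is provided, so other elements, such as the polyadenylation signal or the attB sites left by recombination, are not explicitly documented.

The insert sits downstream of two promoters, CMV and SP6, which give the construct a dual purpose. The CMV promoter drives RNA polymerase II transcription after transfection or injection into vertebrate cells, which is why the plasmid is catalogued as a mammalian expression vector. The SP6 phage promoter allows in vitro synthesis of sense mRNA from the same template. The associated publication surveyed the effects of expressing human chromosome 21 genes on early zebrafish development, so this clone appears to belong to a set of chromosome 21 cDNAs. It would typically be used to express CSTB ectopically in embryos, or in cultured cells, to look for overexpression phenotypes relevant to gene dosage.
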