>Addgene plasmid #53910 | CSTB_pCSdest | addgene partial sequence | sequence record 95369 | EBV-rev 5'-GTGGTTTGTCCAAACTCATC-3'
TACGACTCACTATAGTTCTAGAGGCTCGAGAGGATCACCACTTTGTACAAGAAAGCTGGGTTCTAGAAAT
AGGTCAGCTCATCATGCTTGGCTTTGTTGGTCTGGTAGTTAGATAAGGTCAAGGGCTTGTTTTCATGAGG
GAGAGATTGGAACACTCGCAGGTGTACGAAGTCCTCGTCGCCGACGTGCACCTTGATGAAGTAGTTTGTC
CCCGCGACCACCTGGCTCTTGAATGACACGGCCTTAAACACAGGGAACTTCTTGTTTTCTTTCTCTTCAA
GCTGGGACCTCACCTGGTCGGCGATGTGCTGGGTCTCGGCGGTGGCCGGCTGCGTGGCGGAGGGCGCCCC
GCACATCATGGTGCCTGCTTTTTTGTACAAACTTGTGATCCTTGAATTCGAATCGATGGGATCCTGCAAA
AAGAACAAGTAGCTTGTATTCTATAGTGTCACCTAAATCAAGCTTGCTCCGACGTCCCCAGGCAGAATGG
CGGTTCCCTAAACGAGCATTGCTTATATAGACCTCCCATTAGGCACGCCTACCGCCCATTTACGTCAATG
GAACGCCCATTTGCGTCATTGCCCCTCCCCATTGACGTCAATGGGGATGTACTTGGCAGCCATCGCGGGC
CATTTACCGCCATTGACGTCAATGGGAGTACTGCCAATGTACCCTGGCGTACTTCCAATAGTAATGTACT
TGCCAAGTTACTATTAATAGATATTGATGTACTGCCAAGTGGGCCATTTACCGTCATTGACGTCAATAGG
GGGCGTGAGAACGGATATGAATGGGCAATGAGCCATCCCATTGACGTCAATG
